Addgene plasmid #239829: pHS1376
Purpose: WT OrufIscB omegaRNA mammalian expression
Depositing lab: Feng Zhang. Depositing organization: Broad Institute. Publication: Evolution-guided protein design of IscB for persistent epigenome editing in vivo. Kannan S, Altae-Tran H, Zhu S, Xu P, Strebinger D, Oshiro R, Faure G, Moeller L, Pham J, Mears KS, Ni HM, Macrae RK, Zhang F. Nat Biotechnol. 2025 May 7. doi: 10.1038/s41587-025-02655-3. PubMed 40335752.
Backbone
  Vector backbone: pUC19
  Vector type: Mammalian Expression
Growth in bacteria
  Bacterial resistance: Ampicillin, 100 μg/mL
  Growth temperature: 37°C
  Growth strain: NEB Stable
  Copy number: High Copy
Gene/Insert
  Gene/Insert name: OrufIscB omegaRNA scaffold
  Species: Human gut metagenome assembly
  Promoter: human U6
  Cloning method: Gibson Cloning
Terms and licenses: Academic/Nonprofit Terms; Industry Terms: Not Available to Industry
How to cite: pHS1376 was a gift from Feng Zhang (Addgene plasmid # 239829 ; http://n2t.net/addgene:239829 ; RRID:Addgene_239829)
