[The description below was written by a language model from this plasmid's Addgene catalogue record and pLannotate feature annotations shown in this document.]
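Description:
pHS1376 is a small (about 3.1 kb) pUC19-based plasmid that expresses the wild-type omegaRNA (ωRNA) scaffold of OrufIscB in mammalian cells. It is propagated in E. coli as a high-copy plasmid through the ColE1/pUC origin of replication and is selected with ampicillin via the β-lactamase gene (AmpR) and its own promoter. Remnants of the pUC19 cloning region remain around the insert, including the CAP binding site, lac promoter and lac operator upstream and a lacZα fragment downstream. Short annotated fragments of lacI, bom and rop are backbone leftovers with no functional role in the design. The plasmid carries no mammalian selection marker or reporter, so it is suited to transient transfection.

The payload is a human U6 promoter, an RNA polymerase III promoter commonly used to drive short, non-coding guide-type RNAs, followed by the OrufIscB ωRNA scaffold. The scaffold sequence originates from a human gut metagenome assembly and was inserted by Gibson cloning. The feature table does not annotate the scaffold itself, but the unannotated stretch between the U6 promoter and the lacZα fragment is where it would lie. IscB proteins are compact RNA-guided nucleases regarded as evolutionary ancestors of Cas9, and they depend on a large structured ωRNA for target recognition. This plasmid supplies only the RNA component, so the IscB protein must come from a separate construct. The record does not state what guide or spacer sequence, if any, accompanies the scaffold. The associated work concerns engineering of IscB for epigenome editing, where this plasmid provides the wild-type ωRNA form.
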