Features (pLannotate 1.2.2; 11 found; start..end, strand, type, name):
    547..639     +  CDS            lacI (fragment): lac repressor; lacI; The lac repressor binds to the lac operator to inhibit transcription in E. coli. This inhibition can be relieved by adding lactose or isopropyl-β-D-thiogalactopyranoside (IPTG).
    652..673     +  protein_bind   CAP binding site: CAP binding activates transcription in the presence of cAMP. E. coli catabolite activator protein
    688..718     +  promoter       lac promoter: promoter for the E. coli lac operon
    726..742     +  protein_bind   lac operator: The lac repressor binds to the lac operator to inhibit transcription in E. coli. This inhibition can be relieved by adding lactose or isopropyl-β-D-thiogalactopyranoside (IPTG). lac repressor encoded by lacI
    780..1020    +  promoter       U6 promoter: RNA polymerase III promoter for human U6 snRNA
   1277..1434    +  CDS            lacZα (fragment): LacZα fragment of β-galactosidase; lacZ fragment
   1440..1539    -  misc_feature   bom (fragment): basis of mobility region from pBR322
   1641..1676    -  CDS            rop (fragment): Rop protein, which maintains plasmids at low copy number; rop
   1771..1875    +  promoter       AmpR promoter: bla
   1876..2736    +  CDS            AmpR: β-lactamase; bla; confers resistance to ampicillin, carbenicillin, and related antibiotics
   2907..364     +  rep_origin     ori (across the origin): high-copy-number ColE1/pMB1/pBR322/pUC origin of replication
>Addgene plasmid #239829 | pHS1376 | addgene full sequence | sequence record 479114 | Addgene NGS Result
GTTACCAGTGGCTGCTGCCAGTGGCGATAAGTCGTGTCTTACCGGGTTGGACTCAAGACGATAGTTACCG
GATAAGGCGCAGCGGTCGGGCTGAACGGGGGGTTCGTGCACACAGCCCAGCTTGGAGCGAACGACCTACA
CCGAACTGAGATACCTACAGCGTGAGCTATGAGAAAGCGCCACGCTTCCCGAAGGGAGAAAGGCGGACAG
GTATCCGGTAAGCGGCAGGGTCGGAACAGGAGAGCGCACGAGGGAGCTTCCAGGGGGAAACGCCTGGTAT
CTTTATAGTCCTGTCGGGTTTCGCCACCTCTGACTTGAGCGTCGATTTTTGTGATGCTCGTCAGGGGGGC
GGAGCCTATGGAAAAACGCCAGCAACGCGGCCTTTTTACGGTTCCTGGCCTTTTGCTGGCCTTTTGCTCA
CATGTTCTTTCCTGCGTTATCCCCTGATTCTGTGGATAACCGTATTACCGCCTTTGAGTGAGCTGATACC
TCTCGCCGCAGCCGAACGACCGAGCGCAGCGAGTCAGTGAGCGAGGAAGCGGAAGAGCGCCCAATACGCA
AACCGCCTCTCCCCGCGCGTTGGCCGATTCATTAATGCAGCTGGCACGACAGGTTTCCCGACTGGAAAGC
GGGCAGTGAGCGCAACGCAATTAATGTGAGTTAGCTCACTCATTAGGCACCCCAGGCTTTACACTTTATG
CTTCCGGCTCGTATGTTGTGTGGAATTGTGAGCGGATAACAATTTCACACAGGAAACAGCTATGACCATG
ATTACGCCAGAGGGCCTATTTCCCATGATTCCTTCATATTTGCATATACGATACAAGGCTGTTAGAGAGA
TAATTGGAATTAATTTGACTGTAAACACAAAGATATTAGTACAAAATACGTGACGTAGAAAGTAATAATT
TCTTGGGTAGTTTGCAGTTTTAAAATTATGTTTTAAAATGGACTATCATATGCTTACCGTAACTTGAAAG
TATTTCGATTTCTTGGCTTTATATATCTTGTGGAAAGGACGAAACACCATGTCTTCCTGGGACGAAGACA
AGTCAATAACCCATGACTGAAGTCATGGGCTTGCAGATGCAGGTCCTGATGGAAGAAAGGGTTACTGAGC
AGAGCAGTGACATGTCATTCGCCGCGGGGTGATTCCAAGCTCCGCGCTCCGGCTAGACATGCCCATGCTA
TGGAAACTTTAACGGTATGTGCGGTTTTCCGCTCATACCGGCTTACAACAAATAAGGAGTTATTAGTTTT
TTGGTACCGAGCTCGAATTCACTGGCCGTCGTTTTACAACGTCGTGACTGGGAAAACCCTGGCGTTACCC
AACTTAATCGCCTTGCAGCACATCCCCCTTTCGCCAGCTGGCGTAATAGCGAAGAGGCCCGCACCGATCG
CCCTTCCCAACAGTTGCGCAGCCTGAATGGCGAATGGCGCCTGATGCGGTATTTTCTCCTTACGCATCTG
TGCGGTATTTCACACCGCATATGGTGCACTCTCAGTACAATCTGCTCTGATGCCGCATAGTTAAGCCAGC
CCCGACACCCGCCAACACCCGCTGACGCGCCCTGACGGGCTTGTCTGCTCCCGGCATCCGCTTACAGACA
AGCTGTGACCGTCTCCGGGAGCTGCATGTGTCAGAGGTTTTCACCGTCATCACCGAAACGCGCGAGACGA
AAGGGCCTCGTGATACGCCTATTTTTATAGGTTAATGTCATGATAATAATGGTTTCTTAGACGTCAGGTG
GCACTTTTCGGGGAAATGTGCGCGGAACCCCTATTTGTTTATTTTTCTAAATACATTCAAATATGTATCC
GCTCATGAGACAATAACCCTGATAAATGCTTCAATAATATTGAAAAAGGAAGAGTATGAGTATTCAACAT
TTCCGTGTCGCCCTTATTCCCTTTTTTGCGGCATTTTGCCTTCCTGTTTTTGCTCACCCAGAAACGCTGG
TGAAAGTAAAAGATGCTGAAGATCAGTTGGGTGCACGAGTGGGTTACATCGAACTGGATCTCAACAGCGG
TAAGATCCTTGAGAGTTTTCGCCCCGAAGAACGTTTTCCAATGATGAGCACTTTTAAAGTTCTGCTATGT
GGCGCGGTATTATCCCGTATTGACGCCGGGCAAGAGCAACTCGGTCGCCGCATACACTATTCTCAGAATG
ACTTGGTTGAGTACTCACCAGTCACAGAAAAGCATCTTACGGATGGCATGACAGTAAGAGAATTATGCAG
TGCTGCCATAACCATGAGTGATAACACTGCGGCCAACTTACTTCTGACAACGATCGGAGGACCGAAGGAG
CTAACCGCTTTTTTGCACAACATGGGGGATCATGTAACTCGCCTTGATCGTTGGGAACCGGAGCTGAATG
AAGCCATACCAAACGACGAGCGTGACACCACGATGCCTGTAGCAATGGCAACAACGTTGCGCAAACTATT
AACTGGCGAACTACTTACTCTAGCTTCCCGGCAACAATTAATAGACTGGATGGAGGCGGATAAAGTTGCA
GGACCACTTCTGCGCTCGGCCCTTCCGGCTGGCTGGTTTATTGCTGATAAATCTGGAGCCGGTGAGCGTG
GGTCTCGCGGTATCATTGCAGCACTGGGGCCAGATGGTAAGCCCTCCCGTATCGTAGTTATCTACACGAC
GGGGAGTCAGGCAACTATGGATGAACGAAATAGACAGATCGCTGAGATAGGTGCCTCACTGATTAAGCAT
TGGTAACTGTCAGACCAAGTTTACTCATATATACTTTAGATTGATTTAAAACTTCATTTTTAATTTAAAA
GGATCTAGGTGAAGATCCTTTTTGATAATCTCATGACCAAAATCCCTTAACGTGAGTTTTCGTTCCACTG
AGCGTCAGACCCCGTAGAAAAGATCAAAGGATCTTCTTGAGATCCTTTTTTTCTGCGCGTAATCTGCTGC
TTGCAAACAAAAAAACCACCGCTACCAGCGGTGGTTTGTTTGCCGGATCAAGAGCTACCAACTCTTTTTC
CGAAGGTAACTGGCTTCAGCAGAGCGCAGATACCAAATACTGTTCTTCTAGTGTAGCCGTAGTTAGGCCA
CCACTTCAAGAACTCTGTAGCACCGCCTACATACCTCGCTCTGCTAATCCT
